# Supplementary material for: Towards repurposing the yeast peroxisome for compartmentalizing heterologous metabolic pathways
Source: Nat Commun. 2016 Mar 30;7:11152. doi: 10.1038/ncomms11152 (PMC5476825; doi:10.1038/ncomms11152)
Supplement: Supplementary Data 1 — Sequences of all DNA constructs used in this manuscript (in '.GB' file format). [file ncomms11152-s2.zip › dna/plasmids/pBG400.gb]

LOCUS       pBG400                  5798 bp ds-DNA     circular     11-NOV-2015
DEFINITION  pETDUET-1.
ACCESSION   urn.local...1n1-5d40mim
KEYWORDS    .
SOURCE      
  ORGANISM  
            .
COMMENT     ApEinfo:methylated:1.
FEATURES             Location/Qualifiers
     misc_binding    3..25
                     /ApEinfo_fwdcolor="#6495ed"
                     /ApEinfo_revcolor="#6495ed"
                     /ApEinfo_graphicformat="arrow_data {{0 1 2 0 0 -1} {} 0}
                     width 5 offset 0"
                     /label="LacO"
     CDS             71..1069
                     /created_by="User"
                     /label="His6-Pex5C"
     exon            83..100
                     /created_by="User"
                     /label="His6"
     exon            113..1066
                     /ApEinfo_fwdcolor="cyan"
                     /ApEinfo_revcolor="green"
                     /ApEinfo_graphicformat="arrow_data {{0 1 2 0 0 -1} {} 0}
                     width 5 offset 0"
                     /modified_by="User"
                     /label="Pex5C(295-612)"
     source          1078..1101
                     /organism="pCOLADuet-1"
                     /mol_type="other DNA"
                     /ApEinfo_fwdcolor="pink"
                     /ApEinfo_revcolor="pink"
                     /ApEinfo_graphicformat="arrow_data {{0 1 2 0 0 -1} {} 0}
                     width 5 offset 0"
                     /label="source:pCOLADuet-1"
     terminator      1107..1154
                     /vntifkey=43
                     /ApEinfo_fwdcolor="pink"
                     /ApEinfo_revcolor="pink"
                     /ApEinfo_graphicformat="arrow_data {{0 1 2 0 0 -1} {} 0}
                     width 5 offset 0"
                     /modified_by="User"
                     /label="T7 terminator"
     rep_origin      1192..1639
                     /vntifkey=33
                     /ApEinfo_fwdcolor="pink"
                     /ApEinfo_revcolor="pink"
                     /ApEinfo_graphicformat="arrow_data {{0 1 2 0 0 -1} {} 0}
                     width 5 offset 0"
                     /modified_by="User"
                     /label="F1 origin"
     CDS             complement(1761..2621)
                     /vntifkey=4
                     /note="B-lactamase gene"
                     /ApEinfo_fwdcolor="pink"
                     /ApEinfo_revcolor="pink"
                     /ApEinfo_graphicformat="arrow_data {{0 1 2 0 0 -1} {} 0}
                     width 5 offset 0"
                     /modified_by="User"
                     /label="AmpR"
     rep_origin      2719..3401
                     /ApEinfo_fwdcolor="gray50"
                     /ApEinfo_revcolor="gray50"
                     /ApEinfo_graphicformat="arrow_data {{0 1 2 0 0 -1} {} 0}
                     width 5 offset 0"
                     /label="ColE1 origin"
     CDS             complement(3813..4004)
                     /vntifkey=4
                     /ApEinfo_fwdcolor="pink"
                     /ApEinfo_revcolor="pink"
                     /ApEinfo_graphicformat="arrow_data {{0 1 2 0 0 -1} {} 0}
                     width 5 offset 0"
                     /label="ROP"
     CDS             complement(4579..5535)
                     /ApEinfo_fwdcolor="gray50"
                     /ApEinfo_revcolor="gray50"
                     /ApEinfo_graphicformat="arrow_data {{0 1 2 0 0 -1} {} 0}
                     width 5 offset 0"
                     /label="LacI"
     source          5303..5798
                     /organism="pCOLADuet-1"
                     /mol_type="other DNA"
                     /ApEinfo_label="source:pCOLADuet-1"
                     /ApEinfo_fwdcolor="pink"
                     /ApEinfo_revcolor="pink"
                     /ApEinfo_graphicformat="arrow_data {{0 1 2 0 0 -1} {} 0}
                     width 5 offset 0"
                     /label="source:pCOLADuet-1(1)"
ORIGIN      
        1 ggggaattgt gagcggataa caattcccct gtagaaataa ttttgtttaa ctttaataag
       61 gagatatacc atgggcagca gccatcacca tcatcaccac agccaggatc cggtaaatgg
      121 gaacatcgag tatgcttttc aatctaacaa cgaatatttt aataatccta atgcttataa
      181 aattggctgc ctactgatgg aaaacggagc caaattgagc gaggcagcgc tagcatttga
      241 agctgctgtt aaagaaaaac cggaccatgt ggatgcatgg ctaagattgg gtctagtaca
      301 aacccagaat gaaaaagagt tgaacggcat aagcgccctc gaagaatgtt taaagttaga
      361 cccaaagaat ctggaggcaa tgaaaacttt agcgataagt tatataaacg aaggttatga
      421 tatgagcgcc ttcacaatgc tggataaatg ggcagaaact aagtacccgg aaatttggtc
      481 aaggatcaag caacaagatg acaaatttca aaaagagaaa gggtttaccc atattgatat
      541 gaacgctcat atcacaaagc aatttttgca actagcaaac aatttaagca caatagatcc
      601 tgaaatacaa ctatgcttgg gtctcttatt ttacacgaaa gatgattttg acaaaaccat
      661 agattgcttt gaaagtgcgt tgagggtgaa tcctaatgac gaactcatgt ggaatagatt
      721 aggggcttca ttggccaatt ccaatagatc agaggaagca atccaagcct atcatagggc
      781 actacaacta aaaccttctt ttgttagagc tcgctataat ctggcggtat catccatgaa
      841 tataggctgt ttcaaagaag cagcaggcta cttattaagt gttctaagta tgcatgaagt
      901 gaacactaat aataaaaaag gagacgttgg atctctcttg aatacgtaca atgatactgt
      961 tatagagact ttgaagagag tttttatagc gatgaataga gatgatttac ttcaagaagt
     1021 gaagccaggc atggacctga aaagatttaa aggagaattt tcgttttgat taattaacct
     1081 aggctgctgc caccgctgag caataactag cataacccct tggggcctct aaacgggtct
     1141 tgaggggttt tttgctgaaa ggaggaacta tatccggatt ggcgaatggg nnnnnnnnnn
     1201 nnnnnnnnnn nnnnnnnnnn nnnnnnnnnn nnnnnnnnnn nnnnnnnnnn nnnnnnnnnn
     1261 nnnnnnnnnn nnnnnnnnnn nnnnnnnnnn nnnnnnnnnn nnnnnnnnnn nnnncnnnnn
     1321 nnnnnnnnnn nnnnnnnnnn nnnnnnnnnn nnnnnnnnnn nnnnnnnnnn nnnnnnnnnn
     1381 nnnnnnnnnn nnnnnnnnnn nnnnnnannn nnnnnnnnnn nnnnnnnnnn nnnnnnnnnn
     1441 nnnnnnnnnn nnnnnncctt tgacgttgga gtccacgttc tttnnnnnnn nnnnnnnnnn
     1501 nnnnnnnnnn nnnnnnnnnn accctatctc ggtctattct tttgatttat aagggatttt
     1561 gccgatttcg gcctattggt taaaaaatga gctgatttaa caaaaattta acgcgaattt
     1621 taacaaaata ttaacgttta caatttctgg cggcacgatg gcatgagatt atcaaaaagg
     1681 atcttcacct agatcctttt aaattaaaaa tgaagtttta aatcaatcta aagtatatat
     1741 gagtaaactt ggtctgacag ttaccaatgc ttaatcagtg aggcacctat ctcagcgatc
     1801 tgtctatttc gttcatccat agttgcctga ctccccgtcg tgtagataac tacgatacgg
     1861 gagggcttac catctggccc cagtgctgca atgataccgc gagacccacg ctcaccggct
     1921 ccagatttat cagcaataaa ccagccagcc ggaagggccg agcgcagaag tggtcctgca
     1981 actttatccg cctccatcca gtctattaat tgttgccggg aagctagagt aagtagttcg
     2041 ccagttaata gtttgcgcaa cgttgttgcc attgctacag gcatcgtggt gtcacgctcg
     2101 tcgtttggta tggcttcatt cagctccggt tcccaacgat caaggcgagt tacatgatcc
     2161 cccatgttgt gcaaaaaagc ggttagctcc ttcggtcctc cgatcgttgt cagaagtaag
     2221 ttggccgcag tgttatcact catggttatg gcagcactgc ataattctct tactgtcatg
     2281 ccatccgtaa gatgcttttc tgtgactggt gagtactcaa ccaagtcatt ctgagaatag
     2341 tgtatgcggc gaccgagttg ctcttgcccg gcgtcaatac gggataatac cgcgccacat
     2401 agcagaactt taaaagtgct catcattgga aaacgttctt cggggcgaaa actctcaagg
     2461 atcttaccgc tgttgagatc cagttcgatg taacccactc gtgcacccaa ctgatcttca
     2521 gcatctttta ctttcaccag cgtttctggg tgagcaaaaa caggaaggca aaatgccgca
     2581 aaaaagggaa taagggcgac acggaaatgt tgaatactca tactcttcct ttttcaatca
     2641 tgattgaagc atttatcagg gttattgtct catgagcgga tacatatttg aatgtattta
     2701 gaaaaataaa caaataggtc atgaccaaaa tcccttaacg tgagttttcg ttccactgag
     2761 cgtcagaccc cgtagaaaag atcaaaggat cttcttgaga tccttttttt ctgcgcgtaa
     2821 tctgctgctt gcaaacaaaa aaaccaccgc taccagcggt ggtttgtttg ccggatcaag
     2881 agctaccaac tctttttccg aaggtaactg gcttcagcag agcgcagata ccaaatactg
     2941 tccttctagt gtagccgtag ttaggccacc acttcaagaa ctctgtagca ccgcctacat
     3001 acctcgctct gctaatcctg ttaccagtgg ctgctgccag tggcgataag tcgtgtctta
     3061 ccgggttgga ctcaagacga tagttaccgg ataaggcgca gcggtcgggc tgaacggggg
     3121 gttcgtgcac acagcccagc ttggagcgaa cgacctacac cgaactgaga tacctacagc
     3181 gtgagctatg agaaagcgcc acgcttcccg aagggagaaa ggcggacagg tatccggtaa
     3241 gcggcagggt cggaacagga gagcgcacga gggagcttcc agggggaaac gcctggtatc
     3301 tttatagtcc tgtcgggttt cgccacctct gacttgagcg tcgatttttg tgatgctcgt
     3361 caggggggcg gagcctatgg aaaaacgcca gcaacgcggc ctttttacgg ttcctggcct
     3421 tttgctggcc ttttgctcac atgttctttc ctgcgttatc ccctgattct gtggataacc
     3481 gtattaccgc ctttgagtga gctgataccg ctcgccgcag ccgaacgacc gagcgcagcg
     3541 agtcagtgag cgaggaagcg gaagagcgcc tgatgcggta ttttctcctt acgcatctgt
     3601 gcggtatttc acaccgcata tatggtgcac tctcagtaca atctgctctg atgccgcata
     3661 gttaagccag tatacactcc gctatcgcta cgtgactggg tcatggctgc gccccgacac
     3721 ccgccaacac ccgctgacgc gccctgacgg gcttgtctgc tcccggcatc cgcttacaga
     3781 caagctgtga ccgtctccgg gagctgcatg tgtcagaggt tttcaccgtc atcaccgaaa
     3841 cgcgcgaggc agctgcggta aagctcatca gcgtggtcgt gaagcgattc acagatgtct
     3901 gcctgttcat ccgcgtccag ctcgttgagt ttctccagaa gcgttaatgt ctggcttctg
     3961 ataaagcggg ccatgttaag ggcggttttt tcctgtttgg tcactgatgc ctccgtgtaa
     4021 gggggatttc tgttcatggg ggtaatgata ccgatgaaac gagagaggat gctcacgata
     4081 cgggttactg atgatgaaca tgcccggtta ctggaacgtt gtgagggtaa acaactggcg
     4141 gtatggatgc ggcgggacca gagaaaaatc actcagggtc aatgccagcg cttcgttaat
     4201 acagatgtag gtgttccaca gggtagccag cagcatcctg cgatgcagat ccggaacata
     4261 atggtgcagg gcgctgactt ccgcgtttcc agactttacg aaacacggaa accgaagacc
     4321 attcatgttg ttgctcaggt cgcagacgtt ttgcagcagc agtcgcttca cgttcgctcg
     4381 cgtatcggtg attcattctg ctaaccagta aggcaacccc gccagcctag ccgggtcctc
     4441 aacgacagga gcacgatcat gctagtcatg ccccgcgccc accggaagga gctgactggg
     4501 ttgaaggctc tcaagggcat cggtcgagat cccggtgcct aatgagtgag ctaacttaca
     4561 ttaattgcgt tgcgctcact gcccgctttc cagtcgggaa acctgtcgtg ccagctgcat
     4621 taatgaatcg gccaacgcgc ggggagaggc ggtttgcgta ttgggcgcca gggtggtttt
     4681 tcttttcacc agtgagacgg gcaacagctg attgcccttc accgcctggc cctgagagag
     4741 ttgcagcaag cggtccacgc tggtttgccc cagcaggcga aaatcctgtt tgatggtggt
     4801 taacggcggg atataacatg agctgtcttc ggtatcgtcg tatcccacta ccgagatgtc
     4861 cgcaccaacg cgcagcccgg actcggtaat ggcgcgcatt gcgcccagcg ccatctgatc
     4921 gttggcaacc agcatcgcag tgggaacgat gccctcattc agcatttgca tggtttgttg
     4981 aaaaccggac atggcactcc agtcgccttc ccgttccgct atcggctgaa tttgattgcg
     5041 agtgagatat ttatgccagc cagccagacg cagacgcgcc gagacagaac ttaatgggcc
     5101 cgctaacagc gcgatttgct ggtgacccaa tgcgaccaga tgctccacgc ccagtcgcgt
     5161 accgtcttca tgggagaaaa taatactgtt gatgggtgtc tggtcagaga catcaagaaa
     5221 taacgccgga acattagtgc aggcagcttc cacagcaatg gcatcctggt catccagcgg
     5281 atagttaatg atcagcccac tgacgcgttg cgcgagaaga ttgtgcaccg ccgctttaca
     5341 ggcttcgacg ccgcttcgtt ctaccatcga caccaccacg ctggcaccca gttgatcggc
     5401 gcgagattta atcgccgcga caatttgcga cggcgcgtgc agggccagac tggaggtggc
     5461 aacgccaatc agcaacgact gtttgcccgc cagttgttgt gccacgcggt tgggaatgta
     5521 attcagctcc gccatcgccg cttccacttt ttcccgcgtt ttcgcagaaa cgtggctggc
     5581 ctggttcacc acgcgggaaa cggtctgata agagacaccg gcatactctg cgacatcgta
     5641 taacgttact ggtttcacat tcaccaccct gaattgactc tcttccgggc gctatcatgc
     5701 cataccgcga aaggttttgc gccattcgat ggtgtccggg atctcgacgc tctcccttat
     5761 gcgactcctg cattaggaaa ttaatacgac tcactata
//
